Addgene plasmid #214457: p663-UBC-MTS-TurboID-V5_IDG-K
Purpose: Gateway destination clone of MTS-TurboID (mitochondrial control) tagged with C-terminal V5 for generating protein-proximity networks using proximity-dependent biotinylation proteomics
Depositing lab: Ben Major. Depositing organization: Washington University in Saint Louis.
Backbone
  Vector backbone: pDest663
  Backbone manufacturer: PEL
  Backbone size w/o insert (bp): 9019
  Vector type: Mammalian Expression, Lentiviral ; Gateway Destination
  Selectable markers: Puromycin
Growth in bacteria
  Bacterial resistance: Ampicillin, 100 μg/mL
  Growth temperature: 30°C
  Growth strain: NEB Stable
  Copy number: Low Copy
Gene/Insert
  Gene/Insert name: MTS-TurboID-V5 (alt name: MTS-TurboID)
  Species: Other
  Promoter: Ubiquitin
  Tag / fusion protein: V5 (C terminal on insert)
  Cloning method: Gateway Cloning
Terms and licenses: Academic/Nonprofit Terms; Industry Terms: Not Available to Industry
Depositor comments: These plasmids were generated as part of the Illuminating the Druggable Genome (IDG) program sponsored by the NIH Common Fund. The goal of this program is to identify, gather, and distribute information and resources for proteins that currently are not well-studied yet belong to commonly drug-targeted protein families: protein kinases, non-olfactory G-protein coupled receptors (GPCRs), and ion channels. The IDG program is designed to develop fundamental research tools for understudied proteins, elucidate their function, and disseminate the IDG-related resources and data to the greater scientific community. These lentiviral gateway destination plasmids were generated, as part of the Kinase-Data and Resource Generating Center (DRGC), using the single fragment or multisite gateway cloning technology. They were used for generating proteomics-based protein-interaction and protein-proximity networks that can be accessed through the kinase-DRGC website https://darkkinome.org/. Each plasmid has either an N- or C-terminal fusion protein (Flag/ V5/V5-miniTurbo/V5-TurboID/miniTurbo-V5/TurboID-V5) tagged understudied kinase driven under either a CMV or Ubiquitin (UBC) promoter. All inserts in the pENTR plasmids used to generate the deposited destination plasmids were end-sequenced and insert size validated prior to multi-site gateway cloning. The combined insert size of the single fragment or three fragment destination plasmids were confirmed by restriction digestion (BsrGI, and EcoRV for pDest667; BsrGI, EcoRV, and BstZ17I for pDest663; and BsrGI for pHAGE) and all plasmids were partially sequenced to ensure in-frame ORFs and fusion tags.
How to cite: p663-UBC-MTS-TurboID-V5_IDG-K was a gift from Ben Major (Addgene plasmid # 214457 ; http://n2t.net/addgene:214457 ; RRID:Addgene_214457)
