[The description below was written by a language model from this plasmid's Addgene catalogue record and pLannotate feature annotations shown in this document.]
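Description:
p663-UBC-MTS-TurboID-V5_IDG-K is a lentiviral mammalian expression plasmid built on the pDest663 backbone by multisite Gateway recombination. It is propagated in E. coli under ampicillin selection (AmpR) with a ColE1/pUC-type origin, although the catalogue lists it as low copy. An f1 ori and SV40 ori are also present. The viral portion has the layout of a third-generation-style transfer vector: an RSV promoter fused to a truncated HIV-1 5' LTR, the Ψ packaging signal with a gag fragment, the RRE for Rev-dependent nuclear export, the cPPT/CTS, and a truncated downstream LTR followed by an SV40 polyadenylation signal.

Between residual attB4, attB1 and attB2 sites, the human ubiquitin C promoter drives the payload: the COX8 mitochondrial presequence (the MTS) fused to TurboID, an engineered, catalytically enhanced E. coli biotin ligase. The catalogue records a C-terminal V5 epitope tag. The feature table does not annotate V5, though a short unannotated stretch lies between the end of TurboID and attB2. A WPRE downstream enhances transcript expression, and a separate mouse PGK promoter–puromycin N-acetyltransferase cassette allows selection of transduced cells.

The construct directs TurboID to mitochondria without any bait protein, so it serves as a compartment-specific control in proximity-dependent biotinylation proteomics, defining background labelling. It was produced within the Illuminating the Druggable Genome program's kinase resource centre, alongside companion vectors expressing tagged understudied kinases used to map protein-interaction and protein-proximity networks.
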