Features (pLannotate 1.2.2; 31 found; start..end, strand, type, name):
     26..130     +  promoter       AmpR promoter: bla
    131..991     +  CDS            AmpR: β-lactamase; bla; confers resistance to ampicillin, carbenicillin, and related antibiotics
   1162..1750    +  rep_origin     ori: high-copy-number ColE1/pMB1/pBR322/pUC origin of replication
   1933..2025    +  CDS            lacI (fragment): lac repressor; lacI; The lac repressor binds to the lac operator to inhibit transcription in E. coli. This inhibition can be relieved by adding lactose or isopropyl-β-D-thiogalactopyranoside (IPTG).
   2038..2059    +  protein_bind   CAP binding site: CAP binding activates transcription in the presence of cAMP. E. coli catabolite activator protein
   2074..2104    +  promoter       lac promoter: promoter for the E. coli lac operon
   2112..2128    +  protein_bind   lac operator: The lac repressor binds to the lac operator to inhibit transcription in E. coli. This inhibition can be relieved by adding lactose or isopropyl-β-D-thiogalactopyranoside (IPTG). lac repressor encoded by lacI
   2173..2191    +  promoter       T3 promoter: promoter for bacteriophage T3 RNA polymerase
   2219..2445    +  promoter       RSV promoter: Rous sarcoma virus enhancer/promoter
   2446..2626    +  LTR            5' LTR (truncated): truncated 5' long terminal repeat (LTR) from HIV-1
   2673..2798    +  misc_feature   HIV-1 Ψ: packaging signal of human immunodeficiency virus type 1
   2782..3145    +  CDS            HIV-1 gag (fragment): gag protein from human immunodeficiency virus 1; gag
   3291..3524    +  misc_feature   RRE: The Rev response element (RRE) of HIV-1 allows for Rev-dependent mRNA export from the nucleus to the cytoplasm.
   3901..4001    +  CDS            Rev (fragment): human immunodeficiency virus 1 (HIV-1) Rev protein; rev; enhances nuclear export of unspliced and incompletely spliced viral mRNAs
   4020..4136    +  misc_feature   cPPT/CTS: central polypurine tract and central termination sequence of HIV-1
   4170..4190    +  protein_bind   attB4: mutant version of attB; core recombination site for the Gateway® BP reaction BP Clonase™
   4190..5401    +  promoter       UbC promoter: human ubiquitin C promoter
   5407..5426    +  protein_bind   attB1 (fragment): mutant version of attB; recombination site for the Gateway® BP reaction BP Clonase™
   5435..5509    +  CDS            COX8 presequence: mitochondrial presequence of human cytochrome c oxidase subunit VIII (Rizutto et al., 1989)
   5513..6469    +  CDS            TurboID: mutant of the E. coli biotin ligase BioID engineered for improved catalytic efficiency (Branon et al., 2018)
   6522..6543    -  protein_bind   attB2 (fragment): mutant version of attB; recombination site for the Gateway® BP reaction BP Clonase™
   6576..7164    +  misc_feature   WPRE: woodchuck hepatitis virus posttranscriptional regulatory element
   7178..7677    +  promoter       PGK promoter: mouse phosphoglycerate kinase 1 promoter
   7698..8297    +  CDS            PuroR: puromycin N-acetyltransferase; pac from Streptomyces alboniger; confers resistance to puromycin
   8365..8502    +  CDS            nef (fragment): NEF_HV1LA - Experimental evidence at protein level: Swiss-Prot protein existence level 1. Extracellular Nef protein targets CD4(+) T-lymphocytes for apoptosis by interacting with CXCR4 surface receptors. From Human immunodeficiency virus type 1 group M subtype B (isolate Lai) (HIV-1).
   8488..8668    +  LTR            5' LTR (truncated): truncated 5' long terminal repeat (LTR) from HIV-1
   8740..8861    +  polyA_signal   SV40 poly(A) signal: SV40 polyadenylation signal
   8901..9036    +  rep_origin     SV40 ori: SV40 origin of replication
   9057..9075    -  promoter       T7 promoter: promoter for bacteriophage T7 RNA polymerase
   9083..9238    +  CDS            lacZα (fragment): LacZα fragment of β-galactosidase; lacZ fragment
   9243..9671    +  rep_origin     f1 ori (sequence partly withheld): f1 bacteriophage origin of replication; arrow indicates direction of (+) strand synthesis
>Addgene plasmid #214457 | p663-UBC-MTS-TurboID-V5_IDG-K | addgene full sequence | sequence record 423208 | Addgene NGS Result
AGGTGGCACTTTTCGGGGAAATGTGCGCGGAACCCCTATTTGTTTATTTTTCTAAATACATTCAAATATG
TATCCGCTCATGAGACAATAACCCTGATAAATGCTTCAATAATATTGAAAAAGGAAGAGTATGAGTATTC
AACATTTCCGTGTCGCCCTTATTCCCTTTTTTGCGGCATTTTGCCTTCCTGTTTTTGCTCACCCAGAAAC
GCTGGTGAAAGTAAAAGATGCTGAAGATCAGTTGGGTGCACGAGTGGGTTACATCGAACTGGATCTCAAC
AGCGGTAAGATCCTTGAGAGTTTTCGCCCCGAAGAACGTTTTCCAATGATGAGCACTTTTAAAGTTCTGC
TATGTGGCGCGGTATTATCCCGTATTGACGCCGGGCAAGAGCAACTCGGTCGCCGCATACACTATTCTCA
GAATGACTTGGTTGAGTACTCACCAGTCACAGAAAAGCATCTTACGGATGGCATGACAGTAAGAGAATTA
TGCAGTGCTGCCATAACCATGAGTGATAACACTGCGGCCAACTTACTTCTGACAACGATCGGAGGACCGA
AGGAGCTAACCGCTTTTTTGCACAACATGGGGGATCATGTAACTCGCCTTGATCGTTGGGAACCGGAGCT
GAATGAAGCCATACCAAACGACGAGCGTGACACCACGATGCCTGTAGCAATGGCAACAACGTTGCGCAAA
CTATTAACTGGCGAACTACTTACTCTAGCTTCCCGGCAACAATTAATAGACTGGATGGAGGCGGATAAAG
TTGCAGGACCACTTCTGCGCTCGGCCCTTCCGGCTGGCTGGTTTATTGCTGATAAATCTGGAGCCGGTGA
GCGTGGGTCTCGCGGTATCATTGCAGCACTGGGGCCAGATGGTAAGCCCTCCCGTATCGTAGTTATCTAC
ACGACGGGGAGTCAGGCAACTATGGATGAACGAAATAGACAGATCGCTGAGATAGGTGCCTCACTGATTA
AGCATTGGTAACTGTCAGACCAAGTTTACTCATATATACTTTAGATTGATTTAAAACTTCATTTTTAATT
TAAAAGGATCTAGGTGAAGATCCTTTTTGATAATCTCATGACCAAAATCCCTTAACGTGAGTTTTCGTTC
CACTGAGCGTCAGACCCCGTAGAAAAGATCAAAGGATCTTCTTGAGATCCTTTTTTTCTGCGCGTAATCT
GCTGCTTGCAAACAAAAAAACCACCGCTACCAGCGGTGGTTTGTTTGCCGGATCAAGAGCTACCAACTCT
TTTTCCGAAGGTAACTGGCTTCAGCAGAGCGCAGATACCAAATACTGTTCTTCTAGTGTAGCCGTAGTTA
GGCCACCACTTCAAGAACTCTGTAGCACCGCCTACATACCTCGCTCTGCTAATCCTGTTACCAGTGGCTG
CTGCCAGTGGCGATAAGTCGTGTCTTACCGGGTTGGACTCAAGACGATAGTTACCGGATAAGGCGCAGCG
GTCGGGCTGAACGGGGGGTTCGTGCACACAGCCCAGCTTGGAGCGAACGACCTACACCGAACTGAGATAC
CTACAGCGTGAGCTATGAGAAAGCGCCACGCTTCCCGAAGGGAGAAAGGCGGACAGGTATCCGGTAAGCG
GCAGGGTCGGAACAGGAGAGCGCACGAGGGAGCTTCCAGGGGGAAACGCCTGGTATCTTTATAGTCCTGT
CGGGTTTCGCCACCTCTGACTTGAGCGTCGATTTTTGTGATGCTCGTCAGGGGGGCGGAGCCTATGGAAA
AACGCCAGCAACGCGGCCTTTTTACGGTTCCTGGCCTTTTGCTGGCCTTTTGCTCACATGTTCTTTCCTG
CGTTATCCCCTGATTCTGTGGATAACCGTATTACCGCCTTTGAGTGAGCTGATACCGCTCGCCGCAGCCG
AACGACCGAGCGCAGCGAGTCAGTGAGCGAGGAAGCGGAAGAGCGCCCAATACGCAAACCGCCTCTCCCC
GCGCGTTGGCCGATTCATTAATGCAGCTGGCACGACAGGTTTCCCGACTGGAAAGCGGGCAGTGAGCGCA
ACGCAATTAATGTGAGTTAGCTCACTCATTAGGCACCCCAGGCTTTACACTTTATGCTTCCGGCTCGTAT
GTTGTGTGGAATTGTGAGCGGATAACAATTTCACACAGGAAACAGCTATGACCATGATTACGCCAAGCGC
GCAATTAACCCTCACTAAAGGGAACAAAAGCTGGAGCTGCAAGCTTAATGTAGTCTTATGCAATACTCTT
GTAGTCTTGCAACATGGTAACGATGAGTTAGCAACATGCCTTACAAGGAGAGAAAAAGCACCGTGCATGC
CGATTGGTGGAAGTAAGGTGGTACGATCGTGCCTTATTAGGAAGGCAACAGACGGGTCTGACATGGATTG
GACGAACCACTGAATTGCCGCATTGCAGAGATATTGTATTTAAGTGCCTAGCTCGATACATAAACGGGTC
TCTCTGGTTAGACCAGATCTGAGCCTGGGAGCTCTCTGGCTAACTAGGGAACCCACTGCTTAAGCCTCAA
TAAAGCTTGCCTTGAGTGCTTCAAGTAGTGTGTGCCCGTCTGTTGTGTGACTCTGGTAACTAGAGATCCC
TCAGACCCTTTTAGTCAGTGTGGAAAATCTCTAGCAGTGGCGCCCGAACAGGGACTTGAAAGCGAAAGGG
AAACCAGAGGAGCTCTCTCGACGCAGGACTCGGCTTGCTGAAGCGCGCACGGCAAGAGGCGAGGGGCGGC
GACTGGTGAGTACGCCAAAAATTTTGACTAGCGGAGGCTAGAAGGAGAGAGATGGGTGCGAGAGCGTCAG
TATTAAGCGGGGGAGAATTAGATCGCGATGGGAAAAAATTCGGTTAAGGCCAGGGGGAAAGAAAAAATAT
AAATTAAAACATATAGTATGGGCAAGCAGGGAGCTAGAACGATTCGCAGTTAATCCTGGCCTGTTAGAAA
CATCAGAAGGCTGTAGACAAATACTGGGACAGCTACAACCATCCCTTCAGACAGGATCAGAAGAACTTAG
ATCATTATATAATACAGTAGCAACCCTCTATTGTGTGCATCAAAGGATAGAGATAAAAGACACCAAGGAA
GCTTTAGACAAGATAGAGGAAGAGCAAAACAAAAGTAAGACCACCGCACAGCAAGCGGCCGCTGATCTTC
AGACCTGGAGGAGGAGATATGAGGGACAATTGGAGAAGTGAATTATATAAATATAAAGTAGTAAAAATTG
AACCATTAGGAGTAGCACCCACCAAGGCAAAGAGAAGAGTGGTGCAGAGAGAAAAAAGAGCAGTGGGAAT
AGGAGCTTTGTTCCTTGGGTTCTTGGGAGCAGCAGGAAGCACTATGGGCGCAGCGTCAATGACGCTGACG
GTACAGGCCAGACAATTATTGTCTGGTATAGTGCAGCAGCAGAACAATTTGCTGAGGGCTATTGAGGCGC
AACAGCATCTGTTGCAACTCACAGTCTGGGGCATCAAGCAGCTCCAGGCAAGAATCCTGGCTGTGGAAAG
ATACCTAAAGGATCAACAGCTCCTGGGGATTTGGGGTTGCTCTGGAAAACTCATTTGCACCACTGCTGTG
CCTTGGAATGCTAGTTGGAGTAATAAATCTCTGGAACAGATTTGGAATCACACGACCTGGATGGAGTGGG
ACAGAGAAATTAACAATTACACAAGCTTAATACACTCCTTAATTGAAGAATCGCAAAACCAGCAAGAAAA
GAATGAACAAGAATTATTGGAATTAGATAAATGGGCAAGTTTGTGGAATTGGTTTAACATAACAAATTGG
CTGTGGTATATAAAATTATTCATAATGATAGTAGGAGGCTTGGTAGGTTTAAGAATAGTTTTTGCTGTAC
TTTCTATAGTGAATAGAGTTAGGCAGGGATATTCACCATTATCGTTTCAGACCCACCTCCCAACCCCGAG
GGGACCCGACAGGCCCGAAGGAATAGAAGAAGAAGGTGGAGAGAGAGACAGAGACAGATCCATTCGATTA
GTGAACGGATCTCGACGGTATCGGTTAACTTTTAAAAGAAAAGGGGGGATTGGGGGGTACAGTGCAGGGG
AAAGAATAGTAGACATAATAGCAACAGACATACAAACTAAAGAATTACAAAAACAAATTACAAAATTCAA
AATTTTATCGTCCAGTGTGGTGGAATTCTGCAGATATCACAACTTTGTATAGAAAAGTTGGCCTCCGCGC
CGGGTTTTGGCGCCTCCCGCGGGCGCCCCCCTCCTCACGGCGAGCGCTGCCACGTCAGACGAAGGGCGCA
GCGAGCGTCCTGATCCTTCCGCCCGGACGCTCAGGACAGCGGCCCGCTGCTCATAAGACTCGGCCTTAGA
ACCCCAGTATCAGCAGAAGGACATTTTAGGACGGGACTTGGGTGACTCTAGGGCACTGGTTTTCTTTCCA
GAGAGCGGAACAGGCGAGGAAAAGTAGTCCCTTCTCGGCGATTCTGCGGAGGGATCTCCGTGGGGCGGTG
AACGCCGATGATTATATAAGGACGCGCCGGGTGTGGCACAGCTAGTTCCGTCGCAGCCGGGATTTGGGTC
GCGGTTCTTGTTTGTGGATCGCTGTGATCGTCACTTGGTGAGTAGCGGGCTGCTGGGCTGGCCGGGGCTT
TCGTGGCCGCCGGGCCGCTCGGTGGGACGGAAGCGTGTGGAGAGACCGCCAAGGGCTGTAGTCTGGGTCC
GCGAGCAAGGTTGCCCTGAACTGGGGGTTGGGGGGAGCGCAGCAAAATGGCGGCTGTTCCCGAGTCTTGA
ATGGAAGACGCTTGTGAGGCGGGCTGTGAGGTCGTTGAAACAAGGTGGGGGGCATGGTGGGCGGCAAGAA
CCCAAGGTCTTGAGGCCTTCGCTAATGCGGGAAAGCTCTTATTCGGGTGAGATGGGCTGGGGCACCATCT
GGGGACCCTGACGTGAAGTTTGTCACTGACTGGAGAACTCGGTTTGTCGTCTGTTGCGGGGGCGGCAGTT
ATGGCGGTGCCGTTGGGCAGTGCACCCGTACCTTTGGGAGCGCGCGCCCTCGTCGTGTCGTGACGTCACC
CGTTCTGTTGGCTTATAATGCAGGGTGGGGCCACCTGCCGGTAGGTGTGCGGTAGGCTTTTCTCCGTCGC
AGGACGCAGGGTTCGGGCCTAGGGTAGGCTCTCCTGAATCGACAGGCGCCGGACCTCTGGTGAGGGGAGG
GATAAGTGAGGCGTCAGTTTCTTTGGTCGGTTTTATGTACCTATCTTCTTAAGTAGCTGAAGCTCCGGTT
TTGAACTATGCGCTCGGGGTTGGCGAGTGTGTTTTGTGAAGTTTTTTAGGCACCTTTTGAAATGTAATCA
TTTGGGTCAATATGTAATTTTCAGTGTTAGACTAGTAAATTGTCCGCTAAATTCTGGCCGTTTTTGGCTT
TTTTGTTAGACGCAACTTTGTACAAAAAAGCAGGCTTAGCCACCATGTCCGTCCTGACGCCGCTGCTGCT
GCGGGGCTTGACAGGCTCGGCCCGGCGGCTCCCAGTGCCGCGCGCCAAGGGAAAAGACAATACTGTGCCT
CTGAAGCTGATCGCTCTCCTGGCTAATGGCGAGTTCCATAGTGGCGAACAGCTGGGAGAAACCCTGGGCA
TGTCCAGGGCCGCTATCAACAAGCACATTCAGACTCTGCGCGACTGGGGCGTGGACGTGTTCACCGTGCC
CGGAAAGGGCTACTCTCTGCCCGAGCCTATCCCGCTGCTGAACGCTAAACAGATTCTGGGACAGCTGGAC
GGCGGGAGCGTGGCAGTCCTGCCTGTGGTCGACTCCACCAATCAGTACCTGCTGGATCGAATCGGCGAGC
TGAAGAGTGGGGATGCTTGCATTGCAGAATATCAGCAGGCAGGGAGAGGAAGCAGAGGGAGGAAATGGTT
CTCTCCTTTTGGAGCTAACCTGTACCTGAGTATGTTTTGGCGCCTGAAGCGGGGACCAGCAGCAATCGGC
CTGGGCCCGGTCATCGGAATTGTCATGGCAGAAGCGCTGCGAAAGCTGGGAGCAGACAAGGTGCGAGTCA
AATGGCCCAATGACCTGTATCTGCAGGATAGAAAGCTGGCAGGCATCCTGGTGGAGCTGGCCGGAATAAC
AGGCGATGCTGCACAGATCGTCATTGGCGCCGGGATTAACGTGGCTATGAGGCGCGTGGAGGAAAGCGTG
GTCAATCAGGGCTGGATCACACTGCAGGAAGCAGGGATTAACCTGGACAGGAATACTCTGGCCGCTACGC
TGATCCGAGAGCTGCGGGCAGCCCTGGAACTGTTCGAGCAGGAAGGCCTGGCTCCATATCTGCCACGGTG
GGAGAAGCTGGATAACTTCATCAATAGACCCGTGAAGCTGATCATTGGGGACAAAGAGATTTTCGGGATT
AGCCGGGGGATTGATAAACAGGGAGCCCTGCTGCTGGAACAGGACGGAGTTATCAAACCCTGGATGGGCG
GAGAAATCAGTCTGCGGTCTGCCGAAAAGGCTAGCGGCAAGCCCATCCCCAACCCCCTGCTGGGCCTGGA
CAGCACCTAAAACCCAGCTTTCTTGTACAAAGTTGTGATATCCAGCACAGTGGCGGCCGCTCGACAATCA
ACCTCTGGATTACAAAATTTGTGAAAGATTGACTGGTATTCTTAACTATGTTGCTCCTTTTACGCTATGT
GGATACGCTGCTTTAATGCCTTTGTATCATGCTATTGCTTCCCGTATGGCTTTCATTTTCTCCTCCTTGT
ATAAATCCTGGTTGCTGTCTCTTTATGAGGAGTTGTGGCCCGTTGTCAGGCAACGTGGCGTGGTGTGCAC
TGTGTTTGCTGACGCAACCCCCACTGGTTGGGGCATTGCCACCACCTGTCAGCTCCTTTCCGGGACTTTC
GCTTTCCCCCTCCCTATTGCCACGGCGGAACTCATCGCCGCCTGCCTTGCCCGCTGCTGGACAGGGGCTC
GGCTGTTGGGCACTGACAATTCCGTGGTGTTGTCGGGGAAGCTGACGTCCTTTCCATGGCTGCTCGCCTG
TGTTGCCACCTGGATTCTGCGCGGGACGTCCTTCTGCTACGTCCCTTCGGCCCTCAATCCAGCGGACCTT
CCTTCCCGCGGCCTGCTGCCGGCTCTGCGGCCTCTTCCGCGTCTTCGCCTTCGCCCTCAGACGAGTCGGA
TCTCCCTTTGGGCCGCCTCCCCGCCTGGAATTCTACCGGGTAGGGGAGGCGCTTTTCCCAAGGCAGTCTG
GAGCATGCGCTTTAGCAGCCCCGCTGGGCACTTGGCGCTACACAAGTGGCCTCTGGCCTCGCACACATTC
CACATCCACCGGTAGGCGCCAACCGGCTCCGTTCTTTGGTGGCCCCTTCGCGCCACCTTCTACTCCTCCC
CTAGTCAGGAAGTTCCCCCCCGCCCCGCAGCTCGCGTCGTGCAGGACGTGACAAATGGAAGTAGCACGTC
TCACTAGTCTCGTGCAGATGGACAGCACCGCTGAGCAATGGAAGCGGGTAGGCCTTTGGGGCAGCGGCCA
ATAGCAGCTTTGCTCCTTCGCTTTCGGGGCTCAGGGGCGGGGAGGGGGGGGGCCGGGGGGCGGGCTCAGG
GGCGGGCTCAGGGGCGGGGCGGGCGCCCGAAGGTCCTCCGGAGGCCCGGCATTCTGCACGCTTCAAAAGC
GCACGTCTGCCGCGCTGTTCTCCTCTTCCTCATCTCCGGGCCTTTCGACCTGCAGCCCAAGCTTACCATG
ACCGAGTACAAGCCCACGGTGCGCCTCGCCACCCGCGACGACGTCCCCAGGGCCGTACGCACCCTCGCCG
CCGCGTTCGCCGACTACCCCGCCACGCGCCACACCGTCGATCCGGACCGCCACATCGAGCGGGTCACCGA
GCTGCAAGAACTCTTCCTCACGCGCGTCGGGCTCGACATCGGCAAGGTGTGGGTCGCGGACGACGGCGCC
GCGGTGGCGGTCTGGACCACGCCGGAGAGCGTCGAAGCGGGGGCGGTGTTCGCCGAGATCGGCCCGCGCA
TGGCCGAGTTGAGCGGTTCCCGGCTGGCCGCGCAGCAACAGATGGAAGGCCTCCTGGCGCCGCACCGGCC
CAAGGAGCCCGCGTGGTTCCTGGCCACCGTCGGCGTCTCGCCCGACCACCAGGGCAAGGGTCTGGGCAGC
GCCGTCGTGCTCCCCGGAGTGGAGGCGGCCGAGCGCGCCGGGGTGCCCGCCTTCCTGGAGACCTCCGCGC
CCCGCAACCTCCCCTTCTACGAGCGGCTCGGCTTCACCGTCACCGCCGACGTCGAGGTGCCCGAAGGACC
GCGCACCTGGTGCATGACCCGCAAGCCCGGTGCCTGACGCCCGCCCCACGACCCGCAGCGCCCGACCGAA
AGGAGCGCACGACCCCATGCATCTCGAGGGCCCGGTACCTTTAAGACCAATGACTTACAAGGCAGCTGTA
GATCTTAGCCACTTTTTAAAAGAAAAGGGGGGACTGGAAGGGCTAGCTCACTCCCAACGAAGACAAGATC
TGCTTTTTGCTTGTACTGGGTCTCTCTGGTTAGACCAGATCTGAGCCTGGGAGCTCTCTGGCTAACTAGG
GAACCCACTGCTTAAGCCTCAATAAAGCTTGCCTTGAGTGCTTCAAGTAGTGTGTGCCCGTCTGTTGTGT
GACTCTGGTAACTAGAGATCCCTCAGACCCTTTTAGTCAGTGTGGAAAATCTCTAGCAGTAGTAGTTCAT
GTCATCTTATTATTCAGTATTTATAACTTGCAAAGAAATGAATATCAGAGAGTGAGAGGAACTTGTTTAT
TGCAGCTTATAATGGTTACAAATAAAGCAATAGCATCACAAATTTCACAAATAAAGCATTTTTTTCACTG
CATTCTAGTTGTGGTTTGTCCAAACTCATCAATGTATCTTATCATGTCTGGCTCTAGCTATCCCGCCCCT
AACTCCGCCCATCCCGCCCCTAACTCCGCCCAGTTCCGCCCATTCTCCGCCCCATGGCTGACTAATTTTT
TTTATTTATGCAGAGGCCGAGGCCGCCTCGGCCTCTGAGCTATTCCAGAAGTAGTGAGGAGGCTTTTTTG
GAGGCCTAGGGACGTACCCAATTCGCCCTATAGTGAGTCGTATTACGCGCGCTCACTGGCCGTCGTTTTA
CAACGTCGTGACTGGGAAAACCCTGGCGTTACCCAACTTAATCGCCTTGCAGCACATCCCCCTTTCGCCA
GCTGGCGTAATAGCGAAGAGGCCCGCACCGATCGCCCTTCCCAACAGTTGCGCAGCCTGAATGGCGAATG
GG
[124 nt withheld, positions 9243-9366]
C
[91 nt withheld, positions 9368-9458]
A
[49 nt withheld, positions 9460-9508]
CCTTTGACGTTGGAGTCCACGTTCTTT
[37 nt withheld, positions 9536-9572]
ACCCTATCTCGGTCTATTCTTTTGATTTATAAGGGATTTTGCCGATTTCGGCCTATTGGTTAAAAAATGA
GCTGATTTAACAAAAATTTAACGCGAATTTTAACAAAATATTAACGCTTACAATTT
